>Addgene plasmid #210935 | pFBOH-MHL_SHKBP1:182-585 | addgene full sequence | sequence record 426241 | Addgene NGS Result
CCTTGCGCATGAAAGACAACGACCTCCTTGTCAGCGAGCTCTATCGGGACCCAGCGGAGGATGGGGTCAC
CGCCCTCAGTGTCTACCTCACCCCCAAGACCAGTGACAGTGGGAACTGGATCGAGATCGCCTATGGCACC
AGCTCAGGGGGCGTGCGGGTCATCGTGCAGCACCCGGAGACTGTGGGCTCGGGGCCTCAGCTCTTCCAGA
CCTTCACTGTGCACCGCAGCCCTGTCACCAAGATCATGCTGTCGGAGAAGCACCTCATCTCAGTCTGTGC
CGACAACAACCACGTGCGGACATGGTCTGTGACTCGCTTCCGCGGCATGATTTCCACCCAGCCCGGCTCC
ACCCCACTCGCTTCCTTTAAGATCCTGGCTCTGGAGTCGGCAGATGGGCATGGCGGCTGCAGTGCTGGCA
ATGACATTGGCCCCTACGGTGAGCGGGACGACCAGCTAGTGTTCATCCAGAAGGTGGTGCCCAGTGCCAG
CCAGCTCTTCGTGCGTCTCTCATCTACTGGGCAGCGGGTGTGCTCCGTGCGCTCCGTGGACGGCTCACCC
ACGACGGCCTTCACAGTGCTGGAGTGCGAGGGCTCCCGGCGGCTCGGCTCTCGGCCCCGGCGCTACCTGC
TCACTGGCCAGGCCAACGGCAGCTTGGCCATGTGGGACCTAACCACCGCCATGGACGGCCTCTGATGACG
AAGCTTGTCGAGAAGTACTAGAGGATCATAATCAGCCATACCACATTTGTAGAGGTTTTACTTGCTTTAA
AAAACCTCCCACACCTCCCCCTGAACCTGAAACATAAAATGAATGCAATTGTTGTTGTTAACTTGTTTAT
TGCAGCTTATAATGGTTACAAATAAAGCAATAGCATCACAAATTTCACAAATAAAGCATTTTTTTCACTG
CATTCTAGTTGTGGTTTGTCCAAACTCATCAATGTATCTTATCATGTCTGGATCTGATCACTGATATCGC
CTAGGAGATCCGAACCAGATAAGTGAAATCTAGTTCCAAACTATTTTGTCATTTTTAATTTTCGTATTAG
CTTACGACGCTACACCCAGTTCCCATCTATTTTGTCACTCTTCCCTAAATAATCCTTAAAAACTCCATTT
CCACCCCTCCCAGTTCCCAACTATTTTGTCCGCCCACAGCGGGGCATTTTTCTTCCTGTTATGTTTTTAA
TCAAACATCCTGCCAACTCCATGTGACAAACCGTCATCTTCGGCTACTTTTTCTCTGTCACAGAATGAAA
ATTTTTCTGTCATCTCTTCGTTATTAATGTTTGTAATTGACTGAATATCAACGCTTATTTGCAGCCTGAA
TGGCGAATGGG
[124 nt withheld, positions 1342-1465]
C
[91 nt withheld, positions 1467-1557]
A
[49 nt withheld, positions 1559-1607]
CCTTTGACGTTGGAGTCCACGTTCTT
[37 nt withheld, positions 1634-1670]
ACCCTATCTCGGTCTATTCTTTTGATTTATAAGGGATTTTGCCGATTTCGGCCTATTGGTTAAAAAATGA
GCTGATTTAACAAAAATTTAACGCGAATTTTAACAAAATATTAACGCTTACAATTTAGGTGGCACTTTTC
GGGGAAATGTGCGCGGAACCCCTATTTGTTTATTTTTCTAAATACATTCAAATATGTATCCGCTCATGAG
ACAATAACCCTGATAAATGCTTCAATAATATTGAAAAAGGAAGAGTATGAGTATTCAACATTTCCGTGTC
GCCCTTATTCCCTTTTTTGCGGCATTTTGCCTTCCTGTTTTTGCTCACCCAGAAACGCTGGTGAAAGTAA
AAGATGCTGAAGATCAGTTGGGTGCACGAGTGGGTTACATCGAACTGGATCTCAACAGCGGTAAGATCCT
TGAGAGTTTTCGCCCCGAAGAACGTTTTCCAATGATGAGCACTTTTAAAGTTCTGCTATGTGGCGCGGTA
TTATCCCGTATTGACGCCGGGCAAGAGCAACTCGGTCGCCGCATACACTATTCTCAGAATGACTTGGTTG
AGTACTCACCAGTCACAGAAAAGCATCTTACGGATGGCATGACAGTAAGAGAATTATGCAGTGCTGCCAT
AACCATGAGTGATAACACTGCGGCCAACTTACTTCTGACAACGATCGGAGGACCGAAGGAGCTAACCGCT
TTTTTGCACAACATGGGGGATCATGTAACTCGCCTTGATCGTTGGGAACCGGAGCTGAATGAAGCCATAC
CAAACGACGAGCGTGACACCACGATGCCTGTAGCAATGGCAACAACGTTGCGCAAACTATTAACTGGCGA
ACTACTTACTCTAGCTTCCCGGCAACAATTAATAGACTGGATGGAGGCGGATAAAGTTGCAGGACCACTT
CTGCGCTCGGCCCTTCCGGCTGGCTGGTTTATTGCTGATAAATCTGGAGCCGGTGAGCGTGGGTCTCGCG
GTATCATTGCAGCACTGGGGCCAGATGGTAAGCCCTCCCGTATCGTAGTTATCTACACGACGGGGAGTCA
GGCAACTATGGATGAACGAAATAGACAGATCGCTGAGATAGGTGCCTCACTGATTAAGCATTGGTAACTG
TCAGACCAAGTTTACTCATATATACTTTAGATTGATTTAAAACTTCATTTTTAATTTAAAAGGATCTAGG
TGAAGATCCTTTTTGATAATCTCATGACCAAAATCCCTTAACGTGAGTTTTCGTTCCACTGAGCGTCAGA
CCCCGTAGAAAAGATCAAAGGATCTTCTTGAGATCCTTTTTTTCTGCGCGTAATCTGCTGCTTGCAAACA
AAAAAACCACCGCTACCAGCGGTGGTTTGTTTGCCGGATCAAGAGCTACCAACTCTTTTTCCGAAGGTAA
CTGGCTTCAGCAGAGCGCAGATACCAAATACTGTTCTTCTAGTGTAGCCGTAGTTAGGCCACCACTTCAA
GAACTCTGTAGCACCGCCTACATACCTCGCTCTGCTAATCCTGTTACCAGTGGCTGCTGCCAGTGGCGAT
AAGTCGTGTCTTACCGGGTTGGACTCAAGACGATAGTTACCGGATAAGGCGCAGCGGTCGGGCTGAACGG
GGGGTTCGTGCACACAGCCCAGCTTGGAGCGAACGACCTACACCGAACTGAGATACCTACAGCGTGAGCT
ATGAGAAAGCGCCACGCTTCCCGAAGGGAGAAAGGCGGACAGGTATCCGGTAAGCGGCAGGGTCGGAACA
GGAGAGCGCACGAGGGAGCTTCCAGGGGGAAACGCCTGGTATCTTTATAGTCCTGTCGGGTTTCGCCACC
TCTGACTTGAGCGTCGATTTTTGTGATGCTCGTCAGGGGGGCGGAGCCTATGGAAAAACGCCAGCAACGC
GGCCTTTTTACGGTTCCTGGCCTTTTGCTGGCCTTTTGCTCACATGTTCTTTCCTGCGTTATCCCCTGAT
TCTGTGGATAACCGTATTACCGCCTTTGAGTGAGCTGATACCGCTCGCCGCAGCCGAACGACCGAGCGCA
GCGAGTCAGTGAGCGAGGAAGCGGAAGAGCGCCTGATGCGGTATTTTCTCCTTACGCATCTGTGCGGTAT
TTCACACCGCATAGACCAGCCGCGTAACCTGGCAAAATCGGTTACGGTTGAGTAATAAATGGATGCCCTG
CGTAAGCGGGTGTGGGCGGACAATAAAGTCTTAAACTGAACAAAATAGATCTAAACTATGACAATAAAGT
CTTAAACTAGACAGAATAGTTGTAAACTGAAATCAGTCCAGTTATGCTGTGAAAAAGCATACTGGACTTT
TGTTATGGCTAAAGCAAACTCTTCATTTTCTGAAGTGCAAATTGCCCGTCGTATTAAAGAGGGGCGTGGC
CAAGGGCATGGTAAAGACTATATTCGCGGCGTTGTGACAATTTACCGAACAACTCCGCGGCCGGGAAGCC
GATCTCGGCTTGAACGAATTGTTAGGTGGCGGTACTTGGGTCGATATCAAAGTGCATCACTTCTTCCCGT
ATGCCCAACTTTGTATAGAGAGCCACTGCGGGATCGTCACCGTAATCTGCTTGCACGTAGATCACATAAG
CACCAAGCGCGTTGGCCTCATGCTTGAGCAGATTGATGAGCGCGGTGGCAATGCCCTGCCTCCGGTGCTC
GCCGGAGACTGCGAGATCATAGATATAGATCTCACTACGCGGCTGCTCAAACTTGGGCAGAACGTAAGCC
GCGAGAGCGCCAACAACCGCTTCTTGGTCGAAGGCAGCAAGCGCGATGAATGTCTTACTACGGAGCAAGT
TCCCGAGGTAATCGGAGTCCGGCTGATGTTGGGAGTAGGTGGCTACGTCTCCGAACTCACGACCGAAAAG
ATCAAGAGCAGCCCGCATGGATTTGACTTGGTCAGGGCCGAGCCTACATGTGCGAATGATGCCCATACTT
GAGCCACCTAACTTTGTTTTAGGGCGACTGCCCTGCTGCGTAACATCGTTGCTGCTCCATAACATCAAAC
ATCGACCCACGGCGTAACGCGCTTGCTGCTTGGATGCCCGAGGCATAGACTGTACAAAAAAACAGTCATA
ACAAGCCATGAAAACCGCCACTGCGCCGTTACCACCGCTGCGTTCGGTCAAGGTTCTGGACCAGTTGCGT
GAGCGCATACGCTACTTGCATTACAGTTTACGAACCGAACAGGCTTATGTCAACTGGGTTCGTGCCTTCA
TCCGTTTCCACGGTGTGCGTCACCCGGCAACCTTGGGCAGCAGCGAAGTCGAGGCATTTCTGTCCTGGCT
GGCGAACGAGCGCAAGGTTTCGGTCTCCACGCATCGTCAGGCATTGGCGGCCTTGCTGTTCTTCTACGGC
AAGGTGCTGTGCACGGATCTGCCCTGGCTTCAGGAGATCGGAAGACCTCGGCCGTCGCGGCGCTTGCCGG
TGGTGCTGACCCCGGATGAAGTGGTTCGCATCCTCGGTTTTCTGGAAGGCGAGCATCGTTTGTTCGCCCA
GGACTCTAGCTATAGTTCTAGTGGTTGGCTACGTATACTCCGGAATATTAATAGATCATGGAGATAATTA
AAATGATAACCATCTCGCAAATAAATAAGTATTTTACTGTTTTCGTAACAGTTTTGTAATAAAAAAACCT
ATAAATATTCCGGATTATTCATACCGTCCCACCATCGGGCGCGGATCTCGGTCCGAAAACCATGCATCAT
CATCATCATCACAGCAGCGGCAGAGAAAACTTGTATTTCCAGGGCACCCCTCCCTCACCCTCAGGACAAC
CTGAGGAGCCGGGGATGGTGCGCCTGGTGTGTGGACACCATAATTGGATCGCTGTGGCCTATACCCAGTT
TCTAGTCTGCTACAGGTTGAAGGAAGCCTCTGGCTGGCAGCTGGTGTTTTCCAGCCCCCGCCTGGACTGG
CCCATCGAACGACTGGCGCTCACAGCCCGGGTGCATGGTGGGGCTTTGGGTGAACATGACAAGATGGTGG
CAGCAGCCACCGGCAGCGAGATCCTGCTATGGGCTCTGCAGGCGGAAGGCGGTGGCTCCGAGATAGGGGT
CTTTCATCTGGGGGTGCCTGTGGAGGCCTTGTTCTTCGTCGGGAACCAGCTCATTGCTACAAGCCACACA
GGGCGCATCGGGGTGTGGAATGCCGTCACCAAGCACTGGCAGGTCCAGGAGGTGCAGCCCATCACCAGTT
ATGACGCGGCAGGCTCCTTCCTCCTCCTGGGCTGCAACAACGGCTCCATTTACTACGTGGATGTGCAGAA
GTTCC
Features (pLannotate 1.2.2; 16 found; start..end, strand, type, name):
    724..807     +  CDS            large T antigen (fragment): large T antigen from SV40 (simian virus 40)
    830..964     +  polyA_signal   SV40 poly(A) signal: SV40 polyadenylation signal
    993..1158    -  mobile_element Tn7L: mini-Tn7 element (left end of the Tn7 transposon) Tn7
   1321..1337    +  CDS            lacZα (fragment): LacZα fragment of β-galactosidase; lacZ fragment
   1342..1796    +  rep_origin     f1 ori (sequence partly withheld): f1 bacteriophage origin of replication; arrow indicates direction of (+) strand synthesis
   1822..1926    +  promoter       AmpR promoter: bla
   1927..2787    +  CDS            AmpR: β-lactamase; bla; confers resistance to ampicillin, carbenicillin, and related antibiotics
   2958..3546    +  rep_origin     ori: high-copy-number ColE1/pMB1/pBR322/pUC origin of replication
   3732..3783    -  misc_feature   bom (fragment): basis of mobility region from pBR322
   3851..4075    -  mobile_element Tn7R: mini-Tn7 element (right end of the Tn7 transposon) Tn7
   4142..4675    -  CDS            GmR: gentamycin acetyltransferase; aacC1; confers resistance to gentamycin
   4845..4873    -  promoter       Pc promoter: intI1 (promoter lies within the coding sequence); class 1 integron promoter
   4851..5198    -  CDS            YPR2_ECOLX (fragment): Protein predicted: Swiss-Prot protein existence level 4. From Escherichia coli.
   5225..5316    +  promoter       polyhedrin promoter: polh from Autographa californica; promoter for the baculovirus polyhedrin gene
   5373..5391    +  CDS            capTEV™ (fragment): composite tag for in vivo biotinylation, TEV protease cleavage, and 6xHis tagging
   5426..692     +  CDS            SHKBP1 (fragment) (across the origin): SHKB1_HUMAN - Also known as SB1 From Homo sapiens (Human).
