[The description below was written by a language model from this plasmid's Addgene catalogue record and pLannotate feature annotations shown in this document.]
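Description:
pFBOH-MHL_SHKBP1:182-585 is a baculovirus transfer (donor) plasmid for insect-cell expression of a fragment of human SHKBP1, built on pFBOH-MHL, a modified pFastBac1 backbone. The sequenced record is 5,945 nt. In E. coli it is maintained at high copy through a ColE1/pUC-type origin and selected with ampicillin via the β-lactamase gene. An f1 phage origin and a remnant of the pBR322 bom region are also annotated.

The expression cassette lies between the Tn7R and Tn7L ends of a mini-Tn7 element, together with a gentamicin acetyltransferase gene driven by the integron Pc promoter. This arrangement is characteristic of pFastBac-type vectors. Tn7 transposition moves the cassette and gentamicin marker into a baculovirus shuttle genome (bacmid) in a suitable E. coli host, and the recombinant bacmid is then used to generate virus for infecting insect cells.

Within the element, the Autographa californica polyhedrin promoter, a strong very-late viral promoter, drives an open reading frame that begins with an N-terminal 6xHis tag and a TEV protease cleavage site, so the tag can be removed after affinity purification. This is followed by SHKBP1 residues T182 to L585 (1,212 bp), which carry the natural variant Q507L. The coding region spans the numbering origin of the circular record and is followed by an SV40 polyadenylation signal. The insert was derived from a Mammalian Gene Collection clone and introduced by ligation-independent cloning, which destroyed the flanking BseRI sites.

The construct is intended for producing recombinant SHKBP1 protein. The associated publication is a ligandability evaluation of WD40 repeat-containing proteins.
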