Addgene plasmid #210935: pFBOH-MHL_SHKBP1:182-585
Purpose: Insect expression of human SHKBP1 fragment T182 to L585. N-terminal 6X His tag with TEV cleavage.
Depositing lab: Cheryl Arrowsmith. Depositing organization: University of Toronto. Publication: A Target Class Ligandability Evaluation of WD40 Repeat-Containing Proteins. Ackloo S, Li F, Szewczyk M, Seitova A, Loppnau P, Zeng H, Xu J, Ahmad S, Arnautova YA, Baghaie AJ, Beldar S, Bolotokova A, Centrella PA, Chau I, Clark MA, Cuozzo JW, Dehghani-Tafti S, Disch JS, Dong A, Dumas A, Feng JA, Ghiabi P, Gibson E, Gilmer J, Goldman B, Green SR, Guie MA, Guilinger JP, Harms N, Herasymenko O, Houliston S, Hutchinson A, Kearnes S, Keefe AD, Kimani SW, Kramer T, Kutera M, Kwak HA, Lento C, Li Y, Liu J, Loup J, Machado RAC, Mulhern CJ, Perveen S, Righetto GL, Riley P, Shrestha S, Sigel EA, Silva M, Sintchak MD, Slakman BL, Taylor RD, Thompson J, Torng W, Underkoffler C, von Rechenberg M, Walsh RT, Watson I, Wilson DJ, Wolf E, Yadav M, Yazdi AK, Zhang J, Zhang Y, Santhakumar V, Edwards AM, Barsyte-Lovejoy D, Schapira M, Brown PJ, Halabelian L, Arrowsmith CH. J Med Chem. 2025 Jan 23;68(2):1092-1112. doi: 10.1021/acs.jmedchem.4c02010. Epub 2024 Nov 4. PubMed 39495097.
Backbone
  Vector backbone: pFBOH-MHL
  Backbone manufacturer: pFASTBac1 Modified
  Vector type: Insect Expression
  Selectable markers: Gentamicin
Growth in bacteria
  Bacterial resistance: Ampicillin, 100 μg/mL
  Growth temperature: 37°C
  Growth strain: DH5alpha
  Copy number: High Copy
Gene/Insert
  Gene/Insert name: SHKBP1:T182-L585
  Species: H. sapiens (human)
  Insert size (bp): 1212
  Mutation: Q507L natural variant (VAR_036714)
  Entrez Gene: SHKBP1 (a.k.a. Sb1, PP203)
  Promoter: Polyhedrin
  Tag / fusion protein: MHHHHHHSSGRENLYFQG (N terminal on insert)
  Cloning method: Ligation Independent Cloning
  Sequencing primers: 5′ tattccggattattcataccg; 3′ ctctacaaatgtggtatggc
Resource information
  A portion of this plasmid was derived from a plasmid made by: Mammalian Gene Collection (BC022855)
Terms and licenses: Academic/Nonprofit Terms; Industry Terms: Not Available to Industry
Depositor comments: 5' Cloning Site: BseRI (destroyed), 3' Cloning Site: BseRI (destroyed).
How to cite: pFBOH-MHL_SHKBP1:182-585 was a gift from Cheryl Arrowsmith (Addgene plasmid # 210935 ; http://n2t.net/addgene:210935 ; RRID:Addgene_210935)
