>Addgene plasmid #210935 | pFBOH-MHL_SHKBP1:182-585 | depositor partial sequence | sequence record 411350 | Insert sequence
ACCCCTCCCTCACCCTCAGGACAACCTGAGGAGCCGGGGATGGTGCGCCTGGTGTGTGGACACCATAATT
GGATCGCTGTGGCCTATACCCAGTTTCTAGTCTGCTACAGGTTGAAGGAAGCCTCTGGCTGGCAGCTGGT
GTTTTCCAGCCCCCGCCTGGACTGGCCCATCGAACGACTGGCGCTCACAGCCCGGGTGCATGGTGGGGCT
TTGGGTGAACATGACAAGATGGTGGCAGCAGCCACCGGCAGCGAGATCCTGCTATGGGCTCTGCAGGCGG
AAGGCGGTGGCTCCGAGATAGGGGTCTTTCATCTGGGGGTGCCTGTGGAGGCCTTGTTCTTCGTCGGGAA
CCAGCTCATTGCTACAAGCCACACAGGGCGCATCGGGGTGTGGAATGCCGTCACCAAGCACTGGCAGGTC
CAGGAGGTGCAGCCCATCACCAGTTATGACGCGGCAGGCTCCTTCCTCCTCCTGGGCTGCAACAACGGCT
CCATTTACTACGTGGATGTGCAGAAGTTCCCCTTGCGCATGAAAGACAACGACCTCCTTGTCAGCGAGCT
CTATCGGGACCCAGCGGAGGATGGGGTCACCGCCCTCAGTGTCTACCTCACCCCCAAGACCAGTGACAGT
GGGAACTGGATCGAGATCGCCTATGGCACCAGCTCAGGGGGCGTGCGGGTCATCGTGCAGCACCCGGAGA
CTGTGGGCTCGGGGCCTCAGCTCTTCCAGACCTTCACTGTGCACCGCAGCCCTGTCACCAAGATCATGCT
GTCGGAGAAGCACCTCATCTCAGTCTGTGCCGACAACAACCACGTGCGGACATGGTCTGTGACTCGCTTC
CGCGGCATGATTTCCACCCAGCCCGGCTCCACCCCACTCGCTTCCTTTAAGATCCTGGCTCTGGAGTCGG
CAGATGGGCATGGCGGCTGCAGTGCTGGCAATGACATTGGCCCCTACGGTGAGCGGGACGACCAGCTAGT
GTTCATCCAGAAGGTGGTGCCCAGTGCCAGCCAGCTCTTCGTGCGTCTCTCATCTACTGGGCAGCGGGTG
TGCTCCGTGCGCTCCGTGGACGGCTCACCCACGACGGCCTTCACAGTGCTGGAGTGCGAGGGCTCCCGGC
GGCTCGGCTCTCGGCCCCGGCGCTACCTGCTCACTGGCCAGGCCAACGGCAGCTTGGCCATGTGGGACCT
AACCACCGCCATGGACGGCCTC
